>Addgene plasmid #147337 | pAc5.1B-lambdaN-HA-HsTNRC6C-F1389A_Q | depositor full sequence | sequence record 289784 | Full Sequence
CTTCAAGGAATTAATTCTATATTCTAAAAACACAAATGATACTTCTAAAAAAAATCATGAATGGCATCAA
CTCTGAATCAAATCTTTGCAGATGCACCTACTTCTCATTTCCACTGTCACATCATTTTTCCAGATCTCGC
TGCCTGTTATGTGGCCCACAAACCAAGACACGTTTTATGGCCATTAAAGCTGGCTGATCGTCGCCAAACA
CCAAATACATATCAATATGTACATTCGAGAAAGAAGCGATCAAAGAAGCGTCTTCGGGCGAGTAGGAGAA
TGCGGAGGAGAAGGAGAACGAGCTGATCTAGTATCTCTCCACAATCCAATGCCAACTGACCAACTGGCCA
TATTCGGAGCAATTTGAAGCCAATTTCCATCGCCTGGCGATCGCTCCATTCTTGGCTATATGTTTTTCAC
CGTTCCCGGGGCCATTTTCAAAGACTCGTCGGTAAGATAAGATTGTGTCACTCGCTGTCTCTCTTCATTT
GTCGAAGAATGCTGAGGAATTTCGCGATGACGTCGGCGAGTATTTTGAAGAATGAGAATAATTTGTATTT
ATACGAAAATCAGTTAGTGGAATTTTCTACAAAAACATGTTATCTATAGATAATTTTGTTGCAAAATATG
TTGACTATGACAAAGATTGTATGTATATACCTTTAATGTATTCTCATTTTCTTATGTATTTATAATGGCA
ATGATGATACTGATGATATTTTAAGATGATGCCAGACCACAGGCTGATTTCTGCGTCTTTTGCCGAACGC
AGTGCATGTGCGGTTGTTGTTTTTTGGAATAGTTTCAATTTTCGGACTGTCCGCTTTGATTTCAGTTTCT
TGGCTTATTCAAAAAGCAAAGTAAAGCCAAAAAAGCGAGATGGCAATACCAAATGCGGCAAAACGGTAGT
GGAAGGAAAGGGGTGCGGGGCAGCGGAAGGAAGGGTGGGGCGGGGCGTGGCGGGGTCTGTGGCTGGGCGC
GACGTCACCGACGTTGGAGCCACTCCTTTGACCATGTGTGCGTGTGTGTATTATTCGTGTCTCGCCACTC
GCCGGTTGTTTTTTTCTTTTTATCTCGCTCTCTCTAGCGCCATCTCGTACGCATGCTCAACGCACCGCAT
GTTGCCGTGTCCTTTATGCGTCATTTTGGCTCGAAATAGGCAATTATTTAAACAAAGATTAGTCAACGAA
AACGCTAAAATAAATAAGTCTACAATATGGTTACTTATTGCCATGTGTGTGCAGCCAACGATAGCAACAA
AAGCAACAACACAGTGGCTTTCCCTCTTTCACTTTTTGTTTGCAAGCGCGTGCGAGCAAGACGGCACGAC
CGGCAAACGCAATTACGCTGACAAAGAGCAGACGAAGTTTTGGCCGAAAAACATCAAGGCGCCTGATACG
AATGCATTTGCAATAACAATTGCGATATTTAATATTGTTTATGAAGCTGTTTGACTTCAAAACACACAAA
AAAAAAAATAAAACAAATTATTTGAAAGAGAATTAGGAATCGGACAGCTTATCGTTACGGGCTAACAGCA
CACCGAGACGAAATAGCTTACCTGACGTCACAGCCTCTGGAAGAACTGCCGCCAAGCAGAGAGAGAGAGA
AAAAGAGGGAGAGCAGCTTAGACCGCATGTGCTTGTGTGTGAGGCGTCTCTCTCTTCGTCTCCTGTTTGC
GCAAACGCATAGACTGCACTGAGAAAATCGATTACCTATTTTTTATGAATGAATATTTGCACTATTACTA
TTCAAAACTATTAAGATAGCAATCACATTCAATAGCCAAATACTATACCACCTGAGCGATGCAACGAAAT
GATCAATTTGAGCAAAAATGCTGCATATTTAGGACGGCATCATTATAGAAATGCTTCTTGCTGTGTACTT
TTCTCTCGTCTGGCAGCTGTTTCGCCGTTATTGTTAAAACCGGCTTAAGTTAGGTGTGTTTTCTACGACT
AGTGATGCCCCTACTAGAAGATGTGTGTTGCACAAATGTCCCTGAATAACCAATTTGAAGTGCAGATAGC
AGTAAACGTAAGCTAATATGAATATTATTTAACTGTAATGTTTTAATATCGCTGGACATTACTAATAAAC
CCACTATAAACACATGTACATATGTATGTTTTGGCATACAATGAGTAGTTGGGGAAAAAATGTGTAAAAG
CACCGTGACCATCACAGCATAAAGATAACCAGCTGAAGTATCGAATATGAGTAACCCCCAAATTGAATCA
CATGCCGCAACTGATAGGACCCATGGAAGTACACTCTTCATGGCGATATACAAGACACACACAAGCACGA
ACACCCAGTTGCGGAGGAAATTCTCCGTAAATGAAAACCCAATCGGCGAACAATTCATACCCATATATGG
TAAAAGTTTTGAACGCGACTTGAGAGCGGAGAGCATTGCGGCTGATAAGGTTTTAGCGCTAAGCGGGCTT
TATAAAACGGGCTGCGGGACCAGTTTTCATATCACTACCGTTTGAGTTCTTGTGCTGTGTGGATACTCCT
CCCGACACAAAGCCGCTCCATCAGCCAGCAGTCGTCTAATCCAGAGACCCCGGATCGGGGTACCAACATG
GACGCACAAACACGACGACGTGAGCGTCGCGCTGAGAAACAAGCTCAATGGAAAGCTGCAAACGGTGGAT
CTCCTCCACATATGGCTTACCCATACGATGTTCCAGATTACGCTCCTCCAAGCTTGAATTCTGCAGATAT
CCAGCACAGTGGCGGCCGCGCCCAGGCCCTGCTCGTGAAGCAGCCACCACCGCCACCGCCCCCGCCGCAC
CTGTCTCTGCACCCCTCTGCAGGCAAATCGGCCATGGACAGCTTCCCCTCGCACCCACAGACTCCCGGCC
TACCTGACCTGCAGACCAAAGAGCAGCAGTCTTCACCCAACACCTTTGCTCCTTACCCTCTCGCTGGACT
GAACCCAAACATGAATGTCAACAGCATGGACATGACCGGTGGCTTGTCGGTGAAGGACCCATCCCAGTCC
CAGTCACGCCTCCCCCAGTGGACGCACCCCAACTCCATGGATAACTTGCCCAGTGCCGCTTCCCCCCTGG
AGCAGAACCCTAGCAAGCATGGTGCTATCCCTGGAGGTCTAAGCATTGGGCCTCCAGGTAAGTCCTCCAT
TGATGACTCCTATGGCCGGTACGATTTAATCCAGAACAGTGAGTCACCAGCCAGTCCTCCCGTAGCTGTT
CCCCATAGCTGGTCACGTGCCAAATCTGACAGTGATAAAATCTCAAATGGCTCTAGCATCAACTGGCCCC
CAGAAGCCCATCCGGGAGTTCCATGGAAAGGACTGCAGAATATTGACCCTGAGAATGACCCTGACGTCAC
TCCTGGCAGTGTCCCCACTGGGCCTACCATCAACACCACCATCCAGGATGTCAACCGCTACCTCCTCAAG
AGTGGAGGTAAACTGTCAGACATCAAATCGACGTGGTCCTCTGGCCCTACCTCCCACACGCAAGCCTCTC
TGTCTCATGAACTATGGAAGGTGCCCAGAAACAGTACTGCACCCACGAGGCCACCTCCAGGGTTAACCAA
TCCCAAGCCCTCCTCCACCTGGGGTGCCAGCCCCCTCGGCTGGACCAGCTCCTACTCCTCGGGTTCTGCC
TGGAGCACCGACACCTCAGGAAGAACCAGCAGCTGGCTCGTTCTTCGAAACCTCACTCCCCAGATTGATG
GTTCTACACTGCGGACATTGTGTTTGCAACATGGGCCTCTTATCACATTCCACCTGAATCTGACTCAAGG
CAATGCTGTGGTCCGGTACAGCTCCAAGGAGGAGGCTGCCAAGGCCCAGAAGTCTCTGCACATGTGCGTC
CTGGGAAACACTACCATCCTGGCCGAGTTCGCTGGTGAAGAAGAAGTGAATCGCTTCTTAGCCCAAGGCC
AGGCGCTGCCACCCACTTCCAGCTGGCAGTCCAGCAGCGCGTCCAGCCAGCCGCGGCTCAGCGCAGCGGG
CAGCTCCCATGGCCTGGTACGCAGCGACGCTGGCCACTGGAACGCCCCGTGCCTGGGTGGCAAGGGGAGC
AGTGAGCTGCTGTGGGGCGGGGTGCCCCAGTACTCCAGCAGCCTGTGGGGCCCGCCCAGCGCCGACGACA
GCAGGGTGATAGGCAGCCCCACGCCGCTAACCACCCTGCTGCCTGGGGACCTGCTCAGCGGGGAGTCCCT
GTAGTAATCTAGAGGGCCCGCGGTTCGAAGGTAAGCCTATCCCTAACCCTCTCCTCGGTCTCGATTCTAC
GCGTACCGGTCATCATCACCATCACCATTGAGTTTAAACCCGCTGATCAGCCTCGACTGTGCCTTCTAAG
GCCTGAGCTCGCTGATCAGCCTCGATCGAGGATCCAGACATGATAAGATACATTGATGAGTTTGGACAAA
CCACAACTAGAATGCAGTGAAAAAAATGCTTTATTTGTGAAATTTGTGATGCTATTGCTTTATTTGTAAC
CATTATAAGCTGCAATAAACAAGTTAACAACAACAATTGCATTCATTTTATGTTTCAGGTTCAGGGGGAG
GTGTGGGAGGTTTTTTAAAGCAAGTAAAACCTCTACAAATGTGGTATGGCTGATTATGATCAGTCGACCG
ATGCCCTTGAGAGCCTTCAACCCAGTCAGCTCCTTCCGGTGGGCGCGGGGCATGACTATCGTCGCCGCAC
TTATGACTGTCTTCTTTATCATGCAACTCGTAGGACAGGTGCCGGCAGCGCTCTGGGTCATTTTCGGCGA
GGACCGCTTTCGCTGGAGCGCGACGATGATCGGCCTGTCGCTTGCGGTATTCGGAATCTTGCACGCCCTC
GCTCAAGCCTTCGTCACTGGTCCCGCCACCAAACGTTTCGGCGAGAAGCAGGCCATTATCGCCGGCATGG
CGGCCGACGCGCTGGGCTACGTCTTGCTGGCGTTCGCGACGCGAGGCTGGATGGCCTTCCCCATTATGAT
TCTTCTCGCTTCCGGCGGCATCGGGATGCCCGCGTTGCAGGCCATGCTGTCCAGGCAGGTAGATGACGAC
CATCAGGGACAGCTTCAAGGATCGCTCGCGGCTCTTACCAGCCAGCAAAAGGCCAGGAACCGTAAAAAGG
CCGCGTTGCTGGCGTTTTTCCATAGGCTCCGCCCCCCTGACGAGCATCACAAAAATCGACGCTCAAGTCA
GAGGTGGCGAAACCCGACAGGACTATAAAGATACCAGGCGTTTCCCCCTGGAAGCTCCCTCGTGCGCTCT
CCTGTTCCGACCCTGCCGCTTACCGGATACCTGTCCGCCTTTCTCCCTTCGGGAAGCGTGGCGCTTTCTC
AATGCTCACGCTGTAGGTATCTCAGTTCGGTGTAGGTCGTTCGCTCCAAGCTGGGCTGTGTGCACGAACC
CCCCGTTCAGCCCGACCGCTGCGCCTTATCCGGTAACTATCGTCTTGAGTCCAACCCGGTAAGACACGAC
TTATCGCCACTGGCAGCAGCCACTGGTAACAGGATTAGCAGAGCGAGGTATGTAGGCGGTGCTACAGAGT
TCTTGAAGTGGTGGCCTAACTACGGCTACACTAGAAGGACAGTATTTGGTATCTGCGCTCTGCTGAAGCC
AGTTACCTTCGGAAAAAGAGTTGGTAGCTCTTGATCCGGCAAACAAACCACCGCTGGTAGCGGTGGTTTT
TTTGTTTGCAAGCAGCAGATTACGCGCAGAAAAAAAGGATCTCAAGAAGATCCTTTGATCTTTTCTACGG
GGTCTGACGCTCAGTGGAACGAAAACTCACGTTAAGGGATTTTGGTCATGAGATTATCAAAAAGGATCTT
CACCTAGATCCTTTTAAATTAAAAATGAAGTTTTAAATCAATCTAAAGTATATATGAGTAAACTTGGTCT
GACAGTTACCAATGCTTAATCAGTGAGGCACCTATCTCAGCGATCTGTCTATTTCGTTCATCCATAGTTG
CCTGACTCCCCGTCGTGTAGATAACTACGATACGGGAGGGCTTACCATCTGGCCCCAGTGCTGCAATGAT
ACCGCGAGACCCACGCTCACCGGCTCCAGATTTATCAGCAATAAACCAGCCAGCCGGAAGGGCCGAGCGC
AGAAGTGGTCCTGCAACTTTATCCGCCTCCATCCAGTCTATTAATTGTTGCCGGGAAGCTAGAGTAAGTA
GTTCGCCAGTTAATAGTTTGCGCAACGTTGTTGCCATTGCTGCAGGCATCGTGGTGTCACGCTCGTCGTT
TGGTATGGCTTCATTCAGCTCCGGTTCCCAACGATCAAGGCGAGTTACATGATCCCCCATGTTGTGCAAA
AAAGCGGTTAGCTCCTTCGGTCCTCCGATCGTTGTCAGAAGTAAGTTGGCCGCAGTGTTATCACTCATGG
TTATGGCAGCACTGCATAATTCTCTTACTGTCATGCCATCCGTAAGATGCTTTTCTGTGACTGGTGAGTA
CTCAACCAAGTCATTCTGAGAATAGTGTATGCGGCGACCGAGTTGCTCTTGCCCGGCGTCAACACGGGAT
AATACCGCGCCACATAGCAGAACTTTAAAAGTGCTCATCATTGGAAAACGTTCTTCGGGGCGAAAACTCT
CAAGGATCTTACCGCTGTTGAGATCCAGTTCGATGTAACCCACTCGTGCACCCAACTGATCTTCAGCATC
TTTTACTTTCACCAGCGTTTCTGGGTGAGCAAAAACAGGAAGGCAAAATGCCGCAAAAAAGGGAATAAGG
GCGACACGGAAATGTTGAATACTCATACTCTTCCTTTTTCAATATTATTGAAGCATTTATCAGGGTTATT
GTCTCATGAGCGGATACATATTTGAATGTATTTAGAAAAATAAACAAATAGGGGTTCCGCGCACATTTCC
CCGAAAAGTGCCACCTGACGTCTAAGAAACCATTATTATCATGACATTAACCTATAAAAATAGGCGTATC
ACGAGGCCCTTTCGT
Features (pLannotate 1.2.2; 11 found; start..end, strand, type, name):
     56..2568    +  promoter       Ac5 promoter: Drosophila melanogaster actin 5C promoter
   2588..2653    +  CDS            N (fragment): REGN_LAMBD - Experimental evidence at protein level: Swiss-Prot protein existence level 1. Plays a role as a transcriptional antitermination factor that allows the virus to initiate its lytic phase. Activates expression of the delayed viral early genes by modifying host RNA polymerase (RNAP) into a form that is resistant to termination signals. This antitermination function requires the host NusA protein which serves to stabilize the interaction between antitermination protein N and host RNA polymerase. From Escherichia phage lambda (Bacteriophage lambda).
   2678..2704    +  CDS            3xHA (fragment): three tandem HA epitope tags
   2750..4201    +  CDS            TNRC6C (fragment): TNR6C_HUMAN - Also known as KIAA1582. Experimental evidence at protein level: Swiss-Prot protein existence level 1. Plays a role in RNA-mediated gene silencing by micro-RNAs (miRNAs). Required for miRNA-dependent translational repression of complementary mRNAs by argonaute family proteins. As scaffoldng protein associates with argonaute proteins bound to partially complementary mRNAs and simultaneously can recruit CCR4-NOT and PAN deadenylase complexes. From Homo sapiens (Human).
   4230..4271    +  CDS            V5 tag: epitope tag from simian virus 5
   4371..4505    -  polyA_signal   SV40 poly(A) signal: SV40 polyadenylation signal
   4528..4612    -  CDS            large T antigen (fragment): large T antigen from SV40 (simian virus 40)
   4613..5083    +  CDS            TcR (fragment): tetracycline efflux protein; tet; confers resistance to tetracycline
   5127..5715    -  rep_origin     ori: high-copy-number ColE1/pMB1/pBR322/pUC origin of replication
   5886..6746    -  CDS            AmpR: β-lactamase; bla; confers resistance to ampicillin, carbenicillin, and related antibiotics
   6747..6851    -  promoter       AmpR promoter: bla
