[The description below was written by a language model from this plasmid's Addgene catalogue record and pLannotate feature annotations shown in this document.]
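Description:
pAc5.1B-lambdaN-HA-HsTNRC6C-F1389A_Q is an insect-cell expression plasmid of about 6.9 kb. The catalogue lists the backbone as unknown, although the name and the annotated parts point to a pAc5.1B-type vector. Expression is driven by the Drosophila melanogaster actin 5C (Ac5) promoter, a strong constitutive promoter commonly used in cultured Drosophila cells, and transcripts are terminated by an SV40 polyadenylation signal. In bacteria the plasmid replicates from a ColE1/pUC-type origin and is selected with ampicillin through the bla gene and its own promoter. The record lists it as low copy even though the origin is annotated as a high-copy type. Short fragments of a tetracycline resistance gene and of SV40 large T antigen also appear in the feature table. They look like non-functional backbone remnants.

The open reading frame begins with a fragment of the bacteriophage lambda N protein, followed by an HA epitope (annotated as a partial match to 3xHA) and then human TNRC6C carrying the F1389A substitution. TNRC6C is a GW182-family scaffold that links Argonaute-bound miRNA targets to deadenylase complexes. The annotated TNRC6C segment spans only about 1.45 kb, so the insert appears to be a portion of the protein rather than the full-length isoform 2 cited by the depositor; the record does not define its boundaries. A vector-encoded V5 tag lies downstream, but the record does not say whether it is in frame. The lambda N peptide binds boxB RNA hairpins, so such fusions are typically used in tethering assays that recruit the protein directly to a boxB-containing reporter mRNA. This fits the associated study of GW182-mediated silencing and PABP dissociation. The record does not state the specific effect of the mutation.
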