Addgene plasmid #147337: pAc5.1B-lambdaN-HA-HsTNRC6C-F1389A_Q
Purpose: Insect Expression of HsTNRC6C-F1389A
Depositing lab: Elisa Izaurralde. Depositing organization: Max Planck Institute for Developmental Biology. Publication: GW182 proteins cause PABP dissociation from silenced miRNA targets in the absence of deadenylation. Zekri L, Kuzuoglu-Ozturk D, Izaurralde E. EMBO J. 2013 Apr 3;32(7):1052-65. doi: 10.1038/emboj.2013.44. Epub 2013 Mar 5. PubMed 23463101.
Backbone
  Vector backbone: Unknown
  Vector type: Insect Expression
Growth in bacteria
  Bacterial resistance: Ampicillin, 100 μg/mL
  Growth temperature: 37°C
  Growth strain: DH5alpha
  Copy number: Low Copy
Gene/Insert
  Gene/Insert name: HsTNRC6C-F1389A
  Species: H. sapiens (human)
  Entrez Gene: TNRC6C
  Cloning method: Unknown
Terms and licenses: Academic/Nonprofit Terms; Industry Terms: Not Available to Industry
Depositor comments: sequence of Hs TNRC6C isoform2 given by NCBI: NM_018996.3. Plasmids from this collection were made available to the research community and donated after the lab closed. Please note that the sequence provided by the depositing laboratory may be theoretical/predicted or based on Sanger sequencing results. There may be discrepancies between sequencing results obtained by Addgene and the depositor sequence. If an Addgene verified sequence is not available, please contact before placing your order to request that our lab fully sequence the plasmid.
How to cite: pAc5.1B-lambdaN-HA-HsTNRC6C-F1389A_Q was a gift from Elisa Izaurralde (Addgene plasmid # 147337 ; http://n2t.net/addgene:147337 ; RRID:Addgene_147337)
